>Addgene plasmid #19056 | pEGFP C3-Mst2 | addgene partial sequence | sequence record 24953 | EGFP-C 5'-CATGGTCCTGCTGGAGTTCGTG-3'
CCCGGGCNNTCGGCTGGACGAGCTGTCAGTACTCAGATCTCGAGGCCGCCATGGAGCAGCCGCCGGCGCC
TAAGAGTAAACTAAAAAAGCTGAGTGAAGACAGTTTGACTAAGCAGCCTGAAGAAGTTTTTGATGTATTA
GAGAAGCTTGGAGAAGGGTCTTATGGAAGTGTATTTAAAGCAATACACAAGGAATCCGGTCAAGTTGTCG
CAATTAAACAAGTACCTGTTGAATCAGATCTTCAGGAAATAATCAAAGAAATTTCCATAATGCAGCAATG
TGACAGCCCATATGTTGTAAAGTACTATGGCAGTTATTTTAAGAATACAGACCTCTGGATTGTTATGGAG
TACTGTGGCGCTGGCTCTGTCTCAGACATAATTAGATTACGAAACAAGACATTAATAGAAGATGAAATTG
CAACCATTCTTAAATCTACATTGAAAGGACTAGAATATTTGCACTTTATGAGAAAAATACACAGAGATAT
AAAAGCTGGAAATATTCTTCTCAATACAGAAGGACATGCAAAATTGGCAGATTTTGGAGTGGCTGGTCAG
TTAACAGATACAATGGCAAAACGCAATACTGTAATAGGAACTCCATTTTGGATGGCTCCTGAGGTGATTC
AAGAAATAGGCTATAACTGTGTGGCCGACATCTGGTCCCTTGGCATTACTTCTATAGAAATGGCTGAAGG
AAAACCTCCTTATGCTGATATACATCCNATGAGGGCTATTTTTATGATTCCCACAATCCACCACCAACAT
TCAGAAGCCAGANCTTGGTCCGATGATTCACCGATTTGTTAAAAGTGTTGGGGAGATC
