[The description below was written by a language model from this plasmid's Addgene catalogue record.]
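Description:
pEGFP C3-Mst2 is a mammalian expression plasmid built on the Clontech pEGFP-C3 backbone (about 4.7 kb without insert) that carries the human cDNA for Mammalian Ste20-like kinase 2 (Mst2, gene symbol STK3, also known as KRS1), a serine/threonine kinase. The roughly 1.5 kb insert was placed between the XhoI and XbaI sites of the polylinker, downstream of the EGFP coding sequence, so the kinase is produced as a fusion with EGFP at its N terminus. The record notes that the Mst2 cDNA was taken from an earlier pcDNA3.1-based Flag-tagged Mst2 construct. The plasmid is maintained at high copy number in standard E. coli cloning strains under kanamycin selection, and it carries a neomycin resistance marker that allows G418 selection of transfected mammalian cells. The promoter is not stated in the record and no feature table was supplied. Vectors of the pEGFP-C series generally drive the fusion from the CMV immediate-early promoter and use a single kanamycin/neomycin resistance cassette for both hosts, but this is not confirmed here.

The EGFP tag allows the kinase to be followed by fluorescence microscopy in living or fixed cells, lets transfected cells be identified, and gives an epitope for detection or pull-down with anti-GFP reagents. The associated publication examines how Mst2 and Lats kinases regulate the apoptotic function of the Yes kinase-associated protein YAP. This suggests the construct was used for overexpressing tagged Mst2 in cultured mammalian cells to study this signalling pathway.
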