Addgene plasmid #19056: pEGFP C3-Mst2
Depositing lab: Marius Sudol. Publication: Mst2 and Lats kinases regulate apoptotic function of Yes kinase-associated protein (YAP). Oka T, Mazack V, Sudol M. J Biol Chem. 2008 Oct 10;283(41):27534-27546. doi: 10.1074/jbc.M804380200. Epub 2008 Jul 17. PubMed 18640976.
Backbone
  Vector backbone: pEGFP-C3
  Backbone manufacturer: Clontech
  Backbone size w/o insert (bp): 4700
  Vector type: Mammalian Expression
  Selectable markers: Neomycin (select with G418)
Growth in bacteria
  Bacterial resistance: Kanamycin, 50 μg/mL
  Growth temperature: 37°C
  Growth strain: DH5alpha
  Copy number: High Copy
Gene/Insert
  Gene/Insert name: Mammalian Ste20-like kinase 2 (alt name: serine/theronine kinase 3)
  Species: H. sapiens (human)
  Insert size (bp): 1473
  GenBank ID: NM_006281
  Entrez Gene: STK3 (a.k.a. KRS1, MST2)
  Tag / fusion protein: EGFP (N terminal on backbone)
  Cloning method: Restriction Enzyme; 5′ cloning site XhoI (unknown if destroyed); 3′ cloning site XbaI (unknown if destroyed)
  Sequencing primers: 5′ N/A
Resource information
  A portion of this plasmid was derived from a plasmid made by: Mst2 cDNA insert was derived from pcDNA3.1-Flag-Mst2 construct originally obtained from Dr. Herman Sillje, Max Planck Institute of Biochemistry, Martinsried, Germany
Terms and licenses: Academic/Nonprofit Terms; Industry Terms: Not Available to Industry
How to cite: pEGFP C3-Mst2 was a gift from Marius Sudol (Addgene plasmid # 19056 ; http://n2t.net/addgene:19056 ; RRID:Addgene_19056)
